>Addgene plasmid #141728 | TFORF0839 | addgene full sequence | sequence record 407894 | Addgene NGS Result
TTAATGTAGTCTTATGCAATACTCTTGTAGTCTTGCAACATGGTAACGATGAGTTAGCAACATGCCTTAC
AAGGAGAGAAAAAGCACCGTGCATGCCGATTGGTGGAAGTAAGGTGGTACGATCGTGCCTTATTAGGAAG
GCAACAGACGGGTCTGACATGGATTGGACGAACCACTGAATTGCCGCATTGCAGAGATATTGTATTTAAG
TGCCTAGCTCGATACATAAACGGGTCTCTCTGGTTAGACCAGATCTGAGCCTGGGAGCTCTCTGGCTAAC
TAGGGAACCCACTGCTTAAGCCTCAATAAAGCTTGCCTTGAGTGCTTCAAGTAGTGTGTGCCCGTCTGTT
GTGTGACTCTGGTAACTAGAGATCCCTCAGACCCTTTTAGTCAGTGTGGAAAATCTCTAGCAGTGGCGCC
CGAACAGGGACTTGAAAGCGAAAGGGAAACCAGAGGAGCTCTCTCGACGCAGGACTCGGCTTGCTGAAGC
GCGCACGGCAAGAGGCGAGGGGCGGCGACTGGTGAGTACGCCAAAAATTTTGACTAGCGGAGGCTAGAAG
GAGAGAGATGGGTGCGAGAGCGTCAGTATTAAGCGGGGGAGAATTAGATCGCGATGGGAAAAAATTCGGT
TAAGGCCAGGGGGAAAGAAAAAATATAAATTAAAACATATAGTATGGGCAAGCAGGGAGCTAGAACGATT
CGCAGTTAATCCTGGCCTGTTAGAAACATCAGAAGGCTGTAGACAAATACTGGGACAGCTACAACCATCC
CTTCAGACAGGATCAGAAGAACTTAGATCATTATATAATACAGTAGCAACCCTCTATTGTGTGCATCAAA
GGATAGAGATAAAAGACACCAAGGAAGCTTTAGACAAGATAGAGGAAGAGCAAAACAAAAGTAAGACCAC
CGCACAGCAAGCGGCCGCTGATCTTCAGACCTGGAGGAGGAGATATGAGGGACAATTGGAGAAGTGAATT
ATATAAATATAAAGTAGTAAAAATTGAACCATTAGGAGTAGCACCCACCAAGGCAAAGAGAAGAGTGGTG
CAGAGAGAAAAAAGAGCAGTGGGAATAGGAGCTTTGTTCCTTGGGTTCTTGGGAGCAGCAGGAAGCACTA
TGGGCGCAGCGTCAATGACGCTGACGGTACAGGCCAGACAATTATTGTCTGGTATAGTGCAGCAGCAGAA
CAATTTGCTGAGGGCTATTGAGGCGCAACAGCATCTGTTGCAACTCACAGTCTGGGGCATCAAGCAGCTC
CAGGCAAGAATCCTGGCTGTGGAAAGATACCTAAAGGATCAACAGCTCCTGGGGATTTGGGGTTGCTCTG
GAAAACTCATTTGCACCACTGCTGTGCCTTGGAATGCTAGTTGGAGTAATAAATCTCTGGAACAGATTTG
GAATCACACGACCTGGATGGAGTGGGACAGAGAAATTAACAATTACACAAGCTTAATACACTCCTTAATT
GAAGAATCGCAAAACCAGCAAGAAAAGAATGAACAAGAATTATTGGAATTAGATAAATGGGCAAGTTTGT
GGAATTGGTTTAACATAACAAATTGGCTGTGGTATATAAAATTATTCATAATGATAGTAGGAGGCTTGGT
AGGTTTAAGAATAGTTTTTGCTGTACTTTCTATAGTGAATAGAGTTAGGCAGGGATATTCACCATTATCG
TTTCAGACCCACCTCCCAACCCCGAGGGGACCCATGCATTGCATCTCAATTAGTCAGCAACCAGGTGTGG
AAAGTCCCCAGGCTCCCCAGCAGGCAGAAGTATGCAAAGCATGCGTCTCAATTAGTCAGCAACCATAGTC
CCGCCCCTAACTCCGCCCATCCCGCCCCTAACTCCGCCCAGTTCCGCCCATTCTCCGCCCCATGGCTGAC
TAATTTTTTTTATTTATGCAGAGGCCGAGGCCGCCTCGGCCTCTGAGCTATTCCAGAAGTAGTGAGGAGG
CTTTTTTGGAGGCCTAGGCTTTTGCAAAAAGCTTTCTAGAGGTACCACCGGAGCTTACCATGACCGAGTA
CAAGCCCACGGTGCGCCTCGCCACCCGCGACGACGTCCCCAGGGCCGTACGCACCCTCGCCGCCGCGTTC
GCCGACTACCCCGCCACGCGCCACACCGTCGATCCGGACCGCCACATCGAGCGGGTCACCGAGCTGCAAG
AACTCTTCCTCACGCGCGTCGGGCTCGACATCGGCAAGGTGTGGGTCGCGGACGACGGCGCCGCCGTGGC
GGTCTGGACCACGCCGGAGAGCGTCGAAGCGGGGGCGGTGTTCGCCGAGATCGGCCCGCGCATGGCCGAG
TTGAGCGGTTCCCGGCTGGCCGCGCAGCAACAGATGGAAGGCCTCCTGGCGCCGCACCGGCCCAAGGAGC
CCGCGTGGTTCCTGGCCACCGTCGGCGTCTCGCCCGACCACCAGGGCAAGGGTCTGGGCAGCGCCGTCGT
GCTCCCCGGAGTGGAGGCGGCCGAGCGCGCCGGGGTGCCCGCCTTCCTGGAGACCTCCGCGCCCCGCAAC
CTCCCCTTCTACGAGCGGCTCGGCTTCACCGTCACCGCCGACGTCGAGGTGCCCGAAGGACCGCGCACCT
GGTGCATGACCCGCAAGCCCGGTGCCAGTTAACGAATTCTAGATCTTGAGACAAATGGCAGTATTCATCC
ACAATTTTAAAAGAAAAGGGGGGATTGGGGGGTACAGTGCAGGGGAAAGAATAGTAGACATAATAGCAAC
AGACATACAAACTAAAGAATTACAAAAACAAATTACAAAAATTCAAAATTTTCGGGTTTATTACAGGGAC
AGCAGAGATCCACTTTGGCGCCGGCTCGAGGCCTGCAGGTGCAAAGATGGATAAAGTTTTAAACAGAGAG
GAATCTTTGCAGCTAATGGACCTTCTAGGTCTTGAAAGGAGTGGGAATTGGCTCCGGTGCCCGTCAGTGG
GCAGAGCGCACATCGCCCACAGTCCCCGAGAAGTTGGGGGGAGGGGTCGGCAATTGAACCGGTGCCTAGA
GAAGGTGGCGCGGGGTAAACTGGGAAAGTGATGTCGTGTACTGGCTCCGCCTTTTTCCCGAGGGTGGGGG
AGAACCGTATATAAGTGCAGTAGTCGCCGTGAACGTTCTTTTTCGCAACGGGTTTGCCGCCAGAACACAG
GTAAGTGCCGTGTGTGGTTCCCGCGGGCCTGGCCTCTTTACGGGTTATGGCCCTTGCGTGCCTTGAATTA
CTTCCACCTGGCTGCAGTACGTGATTCTTGATCCCGAGCTTCGGGTTGGAAGTGGGTGGGAGAGTTCGAG
GCCTTGCGCTTAAGGAGCCCCTTCGCCTCGTGCTTGAGTTGAGGCCTGGCCTGGGCGCTGGGGCCGCCGC
GTGCGAATCTGGTGGCACCTTCGCGCCTGTCTCGCTGCTTTCGATAAGTCTCTAGCCATTTAAAATTTTT
GATGACCTGCTGCGACGCTTTTTTTCTGGCAAGATAGTCTTGTAAATGCGGGCCAAGATCTGCACACTGG
TATTTCGGTTTTTGGGGCCGCGGGCGGCGACGGGGCCCGTGCGTCCCAGCGCACATGTTCGGCGAGGCGG
GGCCTGCGAGCGCGGCCACCGAGAATCGGACGGGGGTAGTCTCAAGCTGGCCGGCCTGCTCTGGTGCCTG
GCCTCGCGCCGCCGTGTATCGCCCCGCCCTGGGCGGCAAGGCTGGCCCGGTCGGCACCAGTTGCGTGAGC
GGAAAGATGGCCGCTTCCCGGCCCTGCTGCAGGGAGCTCAAAATGGAGGACGCGGCGCTCGGGAGAGCGG
GCGGGTGAGTCACCCACACAAAGGAAAAGGGCCTTTCCGTCCTCAGCCGTCGCTTCATGTGACTCCACGG
AGTACCGGGCGCCGTCCAGGCACCTCGATTAGTTCTCGAGCTTTTGGAGTACGTCGTCTTTAGGTTGGGG
GGAGGGGTTTTATGCGATGGAGTTTCCCCACACTGAGTGGGTGGAGACTGAAGTTAGGCCAGCTTGGCAC
TTGATGTAATTCTCCTTGGAATTTGCCCTTTTTGAGTTTGGATCTTGGTTCATTCTCAAGCCTCAGACAG
TGGTTCAAAGTTTTTTTCTTCCATTTCAGGTGTCGTGAGGCTAGCACCGCCACCATGGCACATGTTTCTT
CAGAAACTCAAGATGTTTCCCCCAAAGATGAATTAACTGCTTCAGAAGCCTCCACTAGGTCTCCATTGTG
TGAACACACCTTCCCTGGGGACTCAGACTTACGGTCAATGATTGAAGAACATGCTTTTCAGGTTTTGTCA
CAAGGATCCTTGTTAGAAAGTCCAAGTTACACAGTTTGTGTCTCTGAGCCAGATAAAGATGATGATTTTC
TTTCTCTGAACTTTCCCAGGAAACTTTGGAAAATAGTGGAAAGTGACCAATTCAAGTCTATTTCATGGGA
TGAGAATGGAACTTGCATAGTGATTAATGAAGAACTCTTCAAGAAAGAAATTTTGGAAACAAAGGCTCCT
TACAGAATATTTCAAACTGATGCTATCAAAAGTTTTGTTCGACAGCTCAACCTTTATGGATTTAGTAAAA
TTCAACAGAATTTTCAAAGATCTGCCTTTCTAGCCACCTTTCTGTCAGAAGAGAAAGAATCGTCTGTCTT
AAGCAAGATACGCTTCACCAAAATGAAACTTTCCAGATCTTCAACTTATGAAAACAGGTATTTATGTTGC
AACTTACATTTAAAAGATGAGTCGAATTACTCATAGTAATGAACTAGTCCGTAACTTGAAAGTATTTCGA
TTTCTTGGCTTTATATATCTTGTGGAAAGGACGATTAAAGGGCCTAAATAGACCATTTACGCGTTAAGTC
GACAATCAACCTCTGGATTACAAAATTTGTGAAAGATTGACTGGTATTCTTAACTATGTTGCTCCTTTTA
CGCTATGTGGATACGCTGCTTTAATGCCTTTGTATCATGCTATTGCTTCCCGTATGGCTTTCATTTTCTC
CTCCTTGTATAAATCCTGGTTGCTGTCTCTTTATGAGGAGTTGTGGCCCGTTGTCAGGCAACGTGGCGTG
GTGTGCACTGTGTTTGCTGACGCAACCCCCACTGGTTGGGGCATTGCCACCACCTGTCAGCTCCTTTCCG
GGACTTTCGCTTTCCCCCTCCCTATTGCCACGGCGGAACTCATCGCCGCCTGCCTTGCCCGCTGCTGGAC
AGGGGCTCGGCTGTTGGGCACTGACAATTCCGTGGTGTTGTCGGGGAAATCATCGTCCTTTCCTTGGCTG
CTCGCCTGTGTTGCCACCTGGATTCTGCGCGGGACGTCCTTCTGCTACGTCCCTTCGGCCCTCAATCCAG
CGGACCTTCCTTCCCGCGGCCTGCTGCCGGCTCTGCGGCCTCTTCCGCGTCTTCGCCTTCGCCCTCAGAC
GAGTCGGATCTCCCTTTGGGCCGCCTCCCCGCGTCGACTTTAAGACCAATGACTTACAAGGCAGCTGTAG
ATCTTAGCCACTTTTTAAAAGAAAAGGGGGGACTGGAAGGGCTAATTCACTCCCAACGAAGACAAGATCT
GCTTTTTGCTTGTACTGGGTCTCTCTGGTTAGACCAGATCTGAGCCTGGGAGCTCTCTGGCTAACTAGGG
AACCCACTGCTTAAGCCTCAATAAAGCTTGCCTTGAGTGCTTCAAGTAGTGTGTGCCCGTCTGTTGTGTG
ACTCTGGTAACTAGAGATCCCTCAGACCCTTTTAGTCAGTGTGGAAAATCTCTAGCAGTACGTATAGTAG
TTCATGTCATCTTATTATTCAGTATTTATAACTTGCAAAGAAATGAATATCAGAGAGTGAGAGGAACTTG
TTTATTGCAGCTTATAATGGTTACAAATAAAGCAATAGCATCACAAATTTCACAAATAAAGCATTTTTTT
CACTGCATTCTAGTTGTGGTTTGTCCAAACTCATCAATGTATCTTATCATGTCTGGCTCTAGCTATCCCG
CCCCTAACTCCGCCCATCCCGCCCCTAACTCCGCCCAGTTCCGCCCATTCTCCGCCCCATGGCTGACTAA
TTTTTTTTATTTATGCAGAGGCCGAGGCCGCCTCGGCCTCTGAGCTATTCCAGAAGTAGTGAGGAGGCTT
TTTTGGAGGCCTAGGGACGTACCCAATTCGCCCTATAGTGAGTCGTATTACGCGCGCTCACTGGCCGTCG
TTTTACAACGTCGTGACTGGGAAAACCCTGGCGTTACCCAACTTAATCGCCTTGCAGCACATCCCCCTTT
CGCCAGCTGGCGTAATAGCGAAGAGGCCCGCACCGATCGCCCTTCCCAACAGTTGCGCAGCCTGAATGGC
GAATGGG
[124 nt withheld, positions 6308-6431]
C
[91 nt withheld, positions 6433-6523]
A
[49 nt withheld, positions 6525-6573]
CCTTTGACGTTGGAGTCCACGTTCTTT
[37 nt withheld, positions 6601-6637]
ACCCTATCTCGGTCTATTCTTTTGATTTATAAGGGATTTTGCCGATTTCGGCCTATTGGTTAAAAAATGA
GCTGATTTAACAAAAATTTAACGCGAATTTTAACAAAATATTAACGCTTACAATTTAGGTGGCACTTTTC
GGGGAAATGTGCGCGGAACCCCTATTTGTTTATTTTTCTAAATACATTCAAATATGTATCCGCTCATGAG
ACAATAACCCTGATAAATGCTTCAATAATATTGAAAAAGGAAGAGTATGAGTATTCAACATTTCCGTGTC
GCCCTTATTCCCTTTTTTGCGGCATTTTGCCTTCCTGTTTTTGCTCACCCAGAAACGCTGGTGAAAGTAA
AAGATGCTGAAGATCAGTTGGGTGCACGAGTGGGTTACATCGAACTGGATCTCAACAGCGGTAAGATCCT
TGAGAGTTTTCGCCCCGAAGAACGTTTTCCAATGATGAGCACTTTTAAAGTTCTGCTATGTGGCGCGGTA
TTATCCCGTATTGACGCCGGGCAAGAGCAACTCGGTCGCCGCATACACTATTCTCAGAATGACTTGGTTG
AGTACTCACCAGTCACAGAAAAGCATCTTACGGATGGCATGACAGTAAGAGAATTATGCAGTGCTGCCAT
AACCATGAGTGATAACACTGCGGCCAACTTACTTCTGACAACGATCGGAGGACCGAAGGAGCTAACCGCT
TTTTTGCACAACATGGGGGATCATGTAACTCGCCTTGATCGTTGGGAACCGGAGCTGAATGAAGCCATAC
CAAACGACGAGCGTGACACCACGATGCCTGTAGCAATGGCAACAACGTTGCGCAAACTATTAACTGGCGA
ACTACTTACTCTAGCTTCCCGGCAACAATTAATAGACTGGATGGAGGCGGATAAAGTTGCAGGACCACTT
CTGCGCTCGGCCCTTCCGGCTGGCTGGTTTATTGCTGATAAATCTGGAGCCGGTGAGCGTGGGTCTCGCG
GTATCATTGCAGCACTGGGGCCAGATGGTAAGCCCTCCCGTATCGTAGTTATCTACACGACGGGGAGTCA
GGCAACTATGGATGAACGAAATAGACAGATCGCTGAGATAGGTGCCTCACTGATTAAGCATTGGTAACTG
TCAGACCAAGTTTACTCATATATACTTTAGATTGATTTAAAACTTCATTTTTAATTTAAAAGGATCTAGG
TGAAGATCCTTTTTGATAATCTCATGACCAAAATCCCTTAACGTGAGTTTTCGTTCCACTGAGCGTCAGA
CCCCGTAGAAAAGATCAAAGGATCTTCTTGAGATCCTTTTTTTCTGCGCGTAATCTGCTGCTTGCAAACA
AAAAAACCACCGCTACCAGCGGTGGTTTGTTTGCCGGATCAAGAGCTACCAACTCTTTTTCCGAAGGTAA
CTGGCTTCAGCAGAGCGCAGATACCAAATACTGTTCTTCTAGTGTAGCCGTAGTTAGGCCACCACTTCAA
GAACTCTGTAGCACCGCCTACATACCTCGCTCTGCTAATCCTGTTACCAGTGGCTGCTGCCAGTGGCGAT
AAGTCGTGTCTTACCGGGTTGGACTCAAGACGATAGTTACCGGATAAGGCGCAGCGGTCGGGCTGAACGG
GGGGTTCGTGCACACAGCCCAGCTTGGAGCGAACGACCTACACCGAACTGAGATACCTACAGCGTGAGCT
ATGAGAAAGCGCCACGCTTCCCGAAGGGAGAAAGGCGGACAGGTATCCGGTAAGCGGCAGGGTCGGAACA
GGAGAGCGCACGAGGGAGCTTCCAGGGGGAAACGCCTGGTATCTTTATAGTCCTGTCGGGTTTCGCCACC
TCTGACTTGAGCGTCGATTTTTGTGATGCTCGTCAGGGGGGCGGAGCCTATGGAAAAACGCCAGCAACGC
GGCCTTTTTACGGTTCCTGGCCTTTTGCTGGCCTTTTGCTCACATGTTCTTTCCTGCGTTATCCCCTGAT
TCTGTGGATAACCGTATTACCGCCTTTGAGTGAGCTGATACCGCTCGCCGCAGCCGAACGACCGAGCGCA
GCGAGTCAGTGAGCGAGGAAGCGGAAGAGCGCCCAATACGCAAACCGCCTCTCCCCGCGCGTTGGCCGAT
TCATTAATGCAGCTGGCACGACAGGTTTCCCGACTGGAAAGCGGGCAGTGAGCGCAACGCAATTAATGTG
AGTTAGCTCACTCATTAGGCACCCCAGGCTTTACACTTTATGCTTCCGGCTCGTATGTTGTGTGGAATTG
TGAGCGGATAACAATTTCACACAGGAAACAGCTATGACCATGATTACGCCAAGCGCGCAATTAACCCTCA
CTAAAGGGAACAAAAGCTGGAGCTGCAAGC
Features (pLannotate 1.2.2; 31 found; start..end, strand, type, name):
      5..231     +  promoter       RSV promoter: Rous sarcoma virus enhancer/promoter
    232..412     +  LTR            5' LTR (truncated): truncated 5' long terminal repeat (LTR) from HIV-1
    459..584     +  misc_feature   HIV-1 Ψ: packaging signal of human immunodeficiency virus type 1
    568..931     +  CDS            HIV-1 gag (fragment): gag protein from human immunodeficiency virus 1; gag
   1077..1310    +  misc_feature   RRE: The Rev response element (RRE) of HIV-1 allows for Rev-dependent mRNA export from the nucleus to the cytoplasm.
   1687..1713    +  CDS            Rev (fragment): human immunodeficiency virus 1 (HIV-1) Rev protein; rev; enhances nuclear export of unspliced and incompletely spliced viral mRNAs
   1720..1743    +  promoter       SV40 promoter (fragment): SV40 early promoter
   1744..1815    +  promoter       SV40 promoter (fragment): SV40 enhancer and early promoter
   1839..1974    +  rep_origin     SV40 ori: SV40 origin of replication
   2020..2616    +  CDS            PuroR (fragment): puromycin N-acetyltransferase; pac from Streptomyces; confers resistance to puromycin
   2665..2782    +  misc_feature   cPPT/CTS: central polypurine tract and central termination sequence of HIV-1
   2847..2913    +  CDS            small t antigen (fragment): SV40 (simian virus 40) small t antigen
   2920..4098    +  promoter       EF-1α promoter: strong constitutive promoter for human elongation factor EF-1α
   4115..4636    +  CDS            HSFY1 (fragment): HSFY1_HUMAN - Also known as HSF2L, HSFY. Experimental evidence at protein level: Swiss-Prot protein existence level 1. From Homo sapiens (Human).
   4739..4792    +  promoter       U6 promoter (fragment): RNA polymerase III promoter for human U6 snRNA
   4834..5422    +  misc_feature   WPRE: woodchuck hepatitis virus posttranscriptional regulatory element
   5473..5492    +  misc_feature   cPPT/CTS (fragment): central polypurine tract and central termination sequence of HIV-1
   5494..5727    +  LTR            3' LTR (ΔU3): self-inactivating 3' long terminal repeat (LTR) from HIV-1
   5805..5926    +  polyA_signal   SV40 poly(A) signal: SV40 polyadenylation signal
   5966..6101    +  rep_origin     SV40 ori: SV40 origin of replication
   6122..6140    -  promoter       T7 promoter: promoter for bacteriophage T7 RNA polymerase
   6148..6303    +  CDS            lacZα (fragment): LacZα fragment of β-galactosidase; lacZ fragment
   6308..6736    +  rep_origin     f1 ori (sequence partly withheld): f1 bacteriophage origin of replication; arrow indicates direction of (+) strand synthesis
   6789..6893    +  promoter       AmpR promoter: bla
   6894..7754    +  CDS            AmpR: β-lactamase; bla; confers resistance to ampicillin, carbenicillin, and related antibiotics
   7925..8513    +  rep_origin     ori: high-copy-number ColE1/pMB1/pBR322/pUC origin of replication
   8696..8788    +  CDS            lacI (fragment): lac repressor; lacI; The lac repressor binds to the lac operator to inhibit transcription in E. coli. This inhibition can be relieved by adding lactose or isopropyl-β-D-thiogalactopyranoside (IPTG).
   8801..8822    +  protein_bind   CAP binding site: CAP binding activates transcription in the presence of cAMP. E. coli catabolite activator protein
   8837..8867    +  promoter       lac promoter: promoter for the E. coli lac operon
   8875..8891    +  protein_bind   lac operator: The lac repressor binds to the lac operator to inhibit transcription in E. coli. This inhibition can be relieved by adding lactose or isopropyl-β-D-thiogalactopyranoside (IPTG). lac repressor encoded by lacI
   8936..8954    +  promoter       T3 promoter: promoter for bacteriophage T3 RNA polymerase
