[The description below was written by a language model from this plasmid's Addgene catalogue record and pLannotate feature annotations shown in this document.]
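Description:
TFORF0839 is a lentiviral mammalian expression plasmid built on the pLX_TRC317 backbone and carries the human HSFY2 open reading frame (heat shock transcription factor, Y-linked 2; about 0.7 kb, synthesized) as one member of a barcoded transcription factor ORF collection. It is propagated in E. coli as a high-copy plasmid through a ColE1/pUC-type origin with ampicillin selection from the bla gene. An f1 origin and remnants of a lac/lacZα cloning region with T3 and T7 promoters are also present in the bacterial portion. The depositor notes that the plasmid can recombine, which is consistent with the repeated LTR sequences.

The viral cassette has a third-generation, self-inactivating layout. An RSV promoter drives a truncated HIV-1 5' LTR, followed by the Ψ packaging signal with a gag fragment, the RRE for Rev-dependent export of the genomic RNA, a cPPT/CTS, and a ΔU3 3' LTR followed by an SV40 poly(A) signal. Inside the LTRs, an SV40 early promoter/origin drives puromycin N-acetyltransferase for selection of transduced cells. A separate EF-1α promoter drives the HSFY2 ORF, with a WPRE downstream to enhance transcript expression. The annotation tool labels the ORF as a fragment of HSFY1, which shares the aliases HSF2L and HSFY, whereas the catalogue identifies it as HSFY2. The unique 24-bp barcode described for this collection is not annotated in the feature table, so its position is not stated. A short U6 promoter fragment lies between the ORF and the WPRE.

The construct is intended for constitutive overexpression of HSFY2, particularly in pooled transcription factor screens where the barcode identifies which ORF each cell received, as in directed differentiation studies.
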