Addgene plasmid #141728: TFORF0839
Purpose: Lentiviral vector for overexpressing transcription factor ORFs with unique 24-bp barcodes. Barcodes facilitate identification of transcription factors in pooled screens.
Depositing lab: Feng Zhang. Depositing organization: Broad Institute. Publication: A transcription factor atlas of directed differentiation. Joung J, Ma S, Tay T, Geiger-Schuller KR, Kirchgatterer PC, Verdine VK, Guo B, Arias-Garcia MA, Allen WE, Singh A, Kuksenko O, Abudayyeh OO, Gootenberg JS, Fu Z, Macrae RK, Buenrostro JD, Regev A, Zhang F. Cell. 2023 Jan 5;186(1):209-229.e26. doi: 10.1016/j.cell.2022.11.026. PubMed 36608654.
Backbone
  Vector backbone: pLX_TRC317
  Backbone manufacturer: Broad Institute Genetic Perturbation Platform
  Backbone size w/o insert (bp): 8264
  Vector type: Mammalian Expression, Lentiviral
  Selectable markers: Puromycin
Growth in bacteria
  Bacterial resistance: Ampicillin, 100 μg/mL
  Growth temperature: 37°C
  Growth strain: NEB Stable
  Copy number: High Copy
Gene/Insert
  Gene/Insert name: HSFY2
  Species: H. sapiens (human)
  Insert size (bp): 713
  Entrez Gene: HSFY2 (a.k.a. HSF2L, HSFY)
  Promoter: EF1a
  Cloning method: Unknown
  Sequencing primers: 5′ GGGTGGAGACTGAAGTTAGGCCAG; 3′ CACATAGCGTAAAAGGAGCAACATAG
Terms and licenses: Academic/Nonprofit Terms; Industry Terms: Not Available to Industry
Depositor comments: NM_001001877,ENST00000344884 . The transcription factor ORF portion of this plasmid was synthesized by Genewiz. Please test multiple small colonies in case of plasmid recombination. To make this collection available in a timely manner, a portion of this collection was not fully sequenced by Addgene. If an Addgene verified full plasmid sequence is not available, please contact us prior to placing an order to request the full sequence.
How to cite: TFORF0839 was a gift from Feng Zhang (Addgene plasmid # 141728 ; http://n2t.net/addgene:141728 ; RRID:Addgene_141728)
