>Addgene plasmid #141728 | TFORF0839 | depositor partial sequence | sequence record 277321 | Insert
ACCGCCACCATGGCACATGTTTCTTCAGAAACTCAAGATGTTTCCCCCAAAGATGAATTAACTGCTTCAG
AAGCCTCCACTAGGTCTCCATTGTGTGAACACACCTTCCCTGGGGACTCAGACTTACGGTCAATGATTGA
AGAACATGCTTTTCAGGTTTTGTCACAAGGATCCTTGTTAGAAAGTCCAAGTTACACAGTTTGTGTCTCT
GAGCCAGATAAAGATGATGATTTTCTTTCTCTGAACTTTCCCAGGAAACTTTGGAAAATAGTGGAAAGTG
ACCAATTCAAGTCTATTTCATGGGATGAGAATGGAACTTGCATAGTGATTAATGAAGAACTCTTCAAGAA
AGAAATTTTGGAAACAAAGGCTCCTTACAGAATATTTCAAACTGATGCTATCAAAAGTTTTGTTCGACAG
CTCAACCTTTATGGATTTAGTAAAATTCAACAGAATTTTCAAAGATCTGCCTTTCTAGCCACCTTTCTGT
CAGAAGAGAAAGAATCGTCTGTCTTAAGCAAGATACGCTTCACCAAAATGAAACTTTCCAGATCTTCAAC
TTATGAAAACAGGTATTTATGTTGCAACTTACATTTAAAAGATGAGTCGAATTACTCATAGTAATGAACT
AGTCCGTAACTTGAAAGTATTTCGATTTCTTGGCTTTATATATCTTGTGGAAAGGACGATTAAAGGGCCT
AAATAGACCATTT
