>Addgene plasmid #141728 | TFORF0839 | depositor partial sequence | sequence record 277322 | Barcode
TTAAAGGGCCTAAATAGACCATTT
